Addgene plasmid #80119: pCMV-EPN-01 (1wa3)
Purpose: Myr1-12GS-I3-01-myc-Late1 (1wa3)
Depositing lab: Neil King. Depositing organization: University of Washington. Publication: Designed proteins induce the formation of nanocage-containing extracellular vesicles. Votteler J, Ogohara C, Yi S, Hsia Y, Nattermann U, Belnap DM, King NP, Sundquist WI. Nature. 2016 Dec 8;540(7632):292-295. doi: 10.1038/nature20607. Epub 2016 Nov 30. PubMed 27919066.
Backbone
  Vector backbone: pCMV
  Backbone size w/o insert (bp): 5443
  Modifications to backbone: Inserts were cloned into the Kpn1 and Xho1 sites
  Vector type: Mammalian Expression, Bacterial Expression
  Selectable markers: Neomycin (select with G418)
Growth in bacteria
  Bacterial resistance: Ampicillin, 100 μg/mL
  Growth temperature: 37°C
  Growth strain: DH5alpha
  Copy number: High Copy
Gene/Insert
  Gene/Insert name: EPN-01 (1wa3)
Terms and licenses: Academic/Nonprofit Terms; Industry Terms: Not Available to Industry
How to cite: pCMV-EPN-01 (1wa3) was a gift from Neil King (Addgene plasmid # 80119 ; http://n2t.net/addgene:80119 ; RRID:Addgene_80119)
