[The description below was written by a language model from this plasmid's Addgene catalogue record.]
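Description:
pCMV-EPN-01 (1wa3) is a mammalian expression plasmid built on a pCMV backbone (listed as 5443 bp without insert), with the insert cloned between the KpnI and XhoI sites. It is propagated as a high-copy plasmid in E. coli under ampicillin selection and carries a neomycin resistance marker that allows G418 selection in mammalian cells. The repository also lists it under bacterial expression. No feature table accompanies the record, so the promoter is not itemised; the backbone name implies a CMV promoter, but the origin of replication and polyadenylation signal are not stated.

The insert, EPN-01 (1wa3), is summarised in the record as Myr1-12GS-I3-01-myc-Late1 (1wa3). Read in order, this names a fusion protein with an N-terminal myristoylation signal (Myr1), which in general directs membrane association, followed by what appears to be a glycine-serine linker (12GS). Next come the I3-01 self-assembling nanocage domain, a myc epitope tag for detection, and a C-terminal "Late1" element. This last element is presumably a viral late-domain-type motif of the kind that recruits the cellular ESCRT budding machinery. The "(1wa3)" qualifier suggests a variant in which the cage module relates to the protein structure of that identifier rather than the designed assembling form, but the record does not explain it, nor does it give the source species or the exact nature of each module.

The associated publication concerns designed proteins that induce the formation of nanocage-containing extracellular vesicles. The construct therefore fits studies in which membrane binding, self-assembly and budding functions are combined in one polypeptide, expressed in transfected mammalian cells and tested for release in vesicles. This variant may serve as a comparison construct in such experiments.
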