>Addgene plasmid #80119 | pCMV-EPN-01 (1wa3) | addgene partial sequence | sequence record 162088 | CMV-F 5'-CGCAAATGGGCGGTAGGCGTG-3'
CTCTCTGGCTAACTAGAGAACCCACTGCTTACTGGCTTATCGAAATTAATACGACTCACTATAGGGAGAC
CCAAGCTGGCTAGCGTTTAAACGGGCCCTCTAGAATTATCGATCCGGAGGTACCATGGGTGCGCGTGCGT
CCGGTTCTAAATCTGGCTCCGGCTCTGACTCTGGTAGCAAGATCGAAGAGCTGTTCAAGAAACACAAGAT
CGTTGCCGTGCTGCGTGCCAATAGTGTGGAAGAAGCGAAAGAAAAAGCGCTGGCGGTTTTCGAAGGCGGC
GTTCATCTGATTGAAATTACCTTTACCGTGCCGGATGCGGATACCGTGATTAAGGAACTGAGCTTTCTGA
AGGAAAAAGGCGCGATTATTGGTGCGGGCACCGTGACCAGCGTGGAGCAGTGCCGTAAAGCGGTGGAAAG
TGGCGCCGAATTCATTGTGAGTCCGCACCTGGACGAGGAAATTAGCCAATTTTGCAAGGAGAAGGGTGTG
TTCTATATGCCAGGCGTTATGACCCCGACCGAACTGGTGAAAGCCATGAAACTGGGCCATACCATCTTAA
AACTGTTTCCGGGTGAGGTGGTGGGTCCGCAGTTTGTTAAAGCGATGAAAGGTCCGTTTCCGAATGTGAA
ATTTGTGCCAACCGGCGGTGTTAATCTGGACAATGTGTGCGAATGGTTCAAAGCGGGCGTGCTGGCCGTG
GGCGTGGGCAGCGCGTTAGTGAAAGGCACCCCGGATGAAGTGCGTGAAAAGGCCAAGGCGTTCGTTGAGA
AGATTCGTGGCTGCACCGAACAGAAACTGATTAGCGAAGAAGATCTGCAGTCTCGTCCGGAACCGACCGC
ACCGCCGGAAGAATCTTTCCGTTCTGGTGTTGAAACCACCACGCCACCGCAAAAACAGGAGCCGATCGAC
AAAGAACTGTACCCGCTGACCTCTCTGCGTTCTCTGTTCGGTAACGACCCGTCTTCTCAGTGACTCGAGA
AGCTTGCTAGCA
