>Addgene plasmid #80119 | pCMV-EPN-01 (1wa3) | addgene partial sequence | sequence record 162089 | Bglob-pA-R 5'-ttttggcagagggaaaaaga-3'
AGAAGACGGGTCGTTACCGAACAGAGAACGCAGAGAGGTCAGCGGGTACAGTTCTTTGTCGATCGGCTCC
TGTTTTTGCGGTGGCGTGGTGGTTTCAACACCAGAACGGAAAGATTCTTCCGGCGGTGCGGTCGGTTCCG
GACGAGACTGCAGATCTTCTTCGCTAATCAGTTTCTGTTCGGTGCAGCCACGAATCTTCTCAACGAACGC
CTTGGCCTTTTCACGCACTTCATCCGGGGTGCCTTTCACTAACGCGCTGCCCACGCCCACGGCCAGCACG
CCCGCTTTGAACCATTCGCACACATTGTCCAGATTAACACCGCCGGTTGGCACAAATTTCACATTCGGAA
ACGGACCTTTCATCGCTTTAACAAACTGCGGACCCACCACCTCACCCGGAAACAGTTTTAAGATGGTATG
GCCCAGTTTCATGGCTTTCACCAGTTCGGTCGGGGTCATAACGCCTGGCATATAGAACACACCCTTCTCC
TTGCAAAATTGGCTAATTTCCTCGTCCAGGTGCGGACTCACAATGAATTCGGCGCCACTTTCCACCGCTT
TACGGCACTGCTCCACGCTGGTCACGGTGCCCGCACCAATAATCGCGCCTTTTTCCTTCAGAAAGCTCAG
TTCCTTAATCACGGTATCCGCATCCGGCACGGTAAAGGTAATTTCAATCAGATGAACGCCGCCTTCGAAA
ACCGCCAGCGCTTTTTCTTTCGCTTCTTCCACACTATTGGCACGCAGCACGGCAACGATCTTGTGTTTCT
TGAACAGCTCTTCGATCTTGCTACCAGAGTCAGAGCCGGAGCCAGATTTAGAACCGGACGCACGCGCACC
CATGGTACCTCCGGATCGATAATTCTAGAGGGCCCGTTTAAACGCTAGCCAGCTTGGGTCTCCCTATAGT
GAGTCGTATTAATTTCGATAAGCCAGTA
