>Addgene plasmid #80119 | pCMV-EPN-01 (1wa3) | depositor partial sequence | sequence record 162595 | EPN-01 (1wa3)
CTAGAATTATCGATCCGGAGGTACCATGGGTGCGCGTGCGTCCGGTTCTAAATCTGGCTCCGGCTCTGAC
TCTGGTAGCAAGATCGAAGAGCTGTTCAAGAAACACAAGATCGTTGCCGTGCTGCGTGCCAATAGTGTGG
AAGAAGCGAAAGAAAAAGCGCTGGCGGTTTTCGAAGGCGGCGTTCATCTGATTGAAATTACCTTTACCGT
GCCGGATGCGGATACCGTGATTAAGGAACTGAGCTTTCTGAAGGAAAAAGGCGCGATTATTGGTGCGGGC
ACCGTGACCAGCGTGGAGCAGTGCCGTAAAGCGGTGGAAAGTGGCGCCGAATTCATTGTGAGTCCGCACC
TGGACGAGGAAATTAGCCAATTTTGCAAGGAGAAGGGTGTGTTCTATATGCCAGGCGTTATGACCCCGAC
CGAACTGGTGAAAGCCATGAAACTGGGCCATACCATCTTAAAACTGTTTCCGGGTGAGGTGGTGGGTCCG
CAGTTTGTTAAAGCGATGAAAGGTCCGTTTCCGAATGTGAAATTTGTGCCAACCGGCGGTGTTAATCTGG
ACAATGTGTGCGAATGGTTCAAAGCGGGCGTGCTGGCCGTGGGCGTGGGCAGCGCGTTAGTGAAAGGCAC
CCCGGATGAAGTGCGTGAAAAGGCCAAGGCGTTCGTTGAGAAGATTCGTGGCTGCACCGAACAGAAACTG
ATTAGCGAAGAAGATCTGCAGTCTCGTCCGGAACCGACCGCACCGCCGGAAGAATCTTTCCGTTCTGGTG
TTGAAACCACCACGCCACCGCAAAAACAGGAGCCGATCGACAAAGAACTGTACCCGCTGACCTCTCTGCG
TTCTCTGTTCGGTAACGACCCGTCTTCTCAGTGACTCGAGAAGCTTGCTAGCAGATCTT
